>Addgene plasmid #18319 | T4 Lysozyme S44-[AAA] L46A WT* | addgene partial sequence | sequence record 24107 | 3primeUP
CTANGAAAAAGCCCGCTCATTAGGCGGGCTCAGATCTGCTCATGTTTGACAGCTTATCATCGATAAGCTT
CGGCAATAAATTCTTGATATGTTTTCATATGTTTCCTTTAAATATTTTAATTAGTAATTGTCTATTCAAG
TAATTGTGAATATACTATCACAATTCCAAGAGAAAGTAAACAGCTTTATAGATTTTTATACGCGTCCCAA
GTGCCAGTTCTAAACGTTGTAATGACTCGTTTTGCGCGATTAGGTGTTTGATTATACCATCTACTTTTAG
CTAAGTTAACTGCTGCTTCATCCCAGCGTTTTTGTTGAAGCATACGTAAAGAGTTAGTAAATCCTGCCAC
ACCGGTTTCTCCCATTTGGAAAACCATATTAATCAATGCAGCGCGACGAACCGCATCAAGAGAATCATAA
ACCGGTTTTAATTTAGCATTTCTCAGAATTCCGCGAACAGCAGCATCAACATCCTGATTAAAGAGTTTTT
CAGCCTCATCTTTTGTAATTACACCATTAGTATTACGCCCAATAGCTTTATCTGCTTCTGCAGCTGCAGA
TTTAGCAGCATTAAGTGATGGACTTTTTGTAAGCAAATGACCGATGCCAATAGTGTAATAGCCTTCTGTG
TCTTTATAGATTTTAAGTCTAAGACCTTCATCTATACGTAACATTTCAAATATATTCATAATACCTCCTA
AGCATCGATGGATCCTGTTTCCTGTGTGAAATTGTTATCCGCTCACAATTCCACACATTATACGAGCCGA
TGATTAATTGTCAACAGGGGGATGGGGAGTAAGCTGATCCTGTTTCCTGTGTGAAATTGTTATCCGCTCA
CAATTCCACACATTATACGAGCCGATGATTAATTGTCAACAGGGGGATGGGGAGTAAGCTCATCGATGGA
TCGACCGGGNTTNCCGGGGGGAAATGGTTATCCGCCCCCAATTCCNCACATTANACGAGCCGGAAGCNTA
AAGTGTAAAGCCTGGGGGGCCTAANGAGNGAGCTAACTTACNNTAANTGGGTTGCGCTCACNGNCCGCTT
TCCAGNCGGGAAACCGGNCGNGCCAGGANNCCNNCNAANGGGGNAAAACNTTNNNGGN
