[The description below was written by a language model from this plasmid's Addgene catalogue record.]
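Description:
T4 Lysozyme S44-[AAA] L46A WT* is a bacterial expression plasmid built on the pHS1403 backbone (about 5 kb) that carries a mutant form of the bacteriophage T4 lysozyme gene (gene e). It is a high-copy plasmid selected with ampicillin in E. coli. The record does not state the origin of replication or the promoter driving expression, and no feature table is available to confirm those elements.

The insert is roughly 600 bp and sits between BamHI and HindIII sites, both of which were preserved during cloning. According to the depositor's notes, the BamHI site lies 27 bp from the start codon and the HindIII site 115 bp from the stop codon, so the fragment includes short flanking untranslated regions around the coding sequence and can be excised intact. The mutation designation indicates three changes in context. The term S44-[AAA] most plausibly denotes an insertion of three alanine residues following serine 44, and L46A is a leucine-to-alanine substitution at position 46. "WT*" is the label conventionally used for the cysteine-free pseudo-wild-type T4 lysozyme background, though the record itself does not spell out these definitions. No tags or fusion partners are listed.

The record gives no explicit purpose. A construct of this type, combining an insertion and a point substitution in a well-characterised model enzyme, is suited to producing the variant protein in bacteria. The protein can then be used for studies of protein folding, stability and structure, such as how a helical region tolerates added residues.
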