Addgene plasmid #18319: T4 Lysozyme S44-[AAA] L46A WT*
Depositing lab: Brian Matthews. Depositing organization: University of Oregon.
Backbone
  Vector backbone: pHS1403
  Backbone size w/o insert (bp): 5000
  Vector type: Bacterial Expression
Growth in bacteria
  Bacterial resistance: Ampicillin, 100 μg/mL
  Growth temperature: 37°C
  Growth strain: DH5alpha
  Copy number: High Copy
Gene/Insert
  Gene/Insert name: T4 Lysozyme
  Species: Bacteriophage T4
  Insert size (bp): 600
  Mutation: S44-[AAA] L46A WT*
  GenBank ID: NP_049736
  Entrez Gene: e (a.k.a. T4p123)
  Cloning method: Restriction Enzyme; 5′ cloning site BamHI (not destroyed); 3′ cloning site HindIII (not destroyed)
  Sequencing primers: 5′ na; 3′ GGCGTATCACGAGGCCC
Terms and licenses: Academic/Nonprofit Terms; Industry Terms: Not Available to Industry
Depositor comments: The BamHI site is 27 bp from the ATG and the HindIII site is 115 bp from the stop.
How to cite: T4 Lysozyme S44-[AAA] L46A WT* was a gift from Brian Matthews (Addgene plasmid # 18319 ; http://n2t.net/addgene:18319 ; RRID:Addgene_18319)
